>Addgene plasmid #104713 | pUG-131 | depositor full sequence | sequence record 198542 | Full Sequence
GTGGCTCTTCAGTGGACGAAAGGGCCTCGTGATACGCCTATTTTTATAGGTTAATGTCATGATAATAATG
GTTTCTTAGACGTCAGGTGGCACTTTTCGGGGAAATGTGCGCGGAACCCCTATTTGTTTATTTTTCTAAA
TACATTCAAATATGTATCCGCTCATGAGACAATAACCCTGATAAATGCTTCAATAATATTGAAAAAGGAA
GAGTATGCGCTCACGCAACTGGTCCAGAACCTTGACCGAACGCAGCGGTGGTAACGGCGCAGTGGCGGTT
TTCATGGCTTGTTATGACTGTTTTTTTGGGGTACAGTCTATGCCTCGGGCATCCAAGCAGCAAGCGCGTT
ACGCCGTGGGTCGATGTTTGATGTTATGGAGCAGCAACGATGTTACGCAGCAGGGCAGTCGCCCTAAAAC
AAAGTTAAACATCATGAGGGAAGCGGTGATCGCCGAAGTATCGACTCAACTATCAGAGGTAGTTGGCGTC
ATCGAGCGCCATCTCGAACCGACGTTGCTGGCCGTACATTTGTACGGCTCCGCAGTGGATGGCGGCCTGA
AGCCACACAGCGATATTGATTTGCTGGTTACGGTGACCGTAAGGCTTGATGAAACAACGCGGCGAGCTTT
GATCAACGACCTTTTGGAAACTTCGGCTTCCCCTGGAGAGAGCGAGATTCTCCGCGCTGTAGAAGTCACC
ATTGTTGTGCACGACGACATCATTCCGTGGCGTTATCCAGCTAAGCGCGAACTGCAATTTGGAGAATGGC
AGCGCAATGACATTCTTGCAGGTATCTTCGAGCCAGCCACGATCGACATTGATCTGGCTATCTTGCTGAC
AAAAGCAAGAGAACATAGCGTTGCCTTGGTAGGTCCAGCGGCGGAGGAACTCTTTGATCCGGTTCCTGAA
CAGGATCTATTTGAGGCGCTAAATGAAACCTTAACGCTATGGAACTCGCCGCCCGACTGGGCTGGCGATG
AGCGAAATGTAGTGCTTACGTTGTCCCGCATTTGGTACAGCGCAGTAACCGGCAAAATCGCGCCGAAGGA
TGTCGCTGCCGACTGGGCAATGGAGCGCCTGCCGGCCCAGTATCAGCCCGTCATACTTGAAGCTAGACAG
GCTTATCTTGGACAAGAAGAAGATCGCTTGGCCTCGCGCGCAGATCAGTTGGAAGAATTTGTCCATTACG
TAAAAGGCGAGATCACCAAGGTAGTCGGCAAATAACTGTCAGACCAAGTTTACTCATATATACTTTAGAT
TGATTTAAAACTTCATTTTTAATTTAAAAGGATCTAGGTGAAGATCCTTTTTGATAATCTCATGACCAAA
ATCCCTTAACGTGAGTTTTCGTTCCACTGAGCGTCAGACCCCGTAGAAAAGATCAAAGGATCTTCTTGAG
ATCCTTTTTTTCTGCGCGTAATCTGCTGCTTGCAAACAAAAAAACCACCGCTACCAGCGGTGGTTTGTTT
GCCGGATCAAGAGCTACCAACTCTTTTTCCGAAGGTAACTGGCTTCAGCAGAGCGCAGATACCAAATACT
GTCCTTCTAGTGTAGCCGTAGTTAGGCCACCACTTCAAGAACTCTGTAGCACCGCCTACATACCTCGCTC
TGCTAATCCTGTTACCAGTGGCTGCTGCCAGTGGCGATAAGTCGTGTCTTACCGGGTTGGACTCAAGACG
ATAGTTACCGGATAAGGCGCAGCGGTCGGGCTGAACGGGGGGTTCGTGCACACAGCCCAGCTTGGAGCGA
ACGACCTACACCGAACTGAGATACCTACAGCGTGAGCTATGAGAAAGCGCCACGCTTCCCGAAGGGAGAA
AGGCGGACAGGTATCCGGTAAGCGGCAGGGTCGGAACAGGAGAGCGCACGAGGGAGCTTCCAGGGGGAAA
CGCCTGGTATCTTTATAGTCCTGTCGGGTTTCGCCACCTCTGACTTGAGCGTCGATTTTTGTGATGCTCG
TCAGGGGGGCGGAGCCTATGGAAAAACGCCAGCAACGCGGCCTTTTTACGGTTCCTGGCCTTTTGCTGGC
CTTTTGCTCACATGTTCTTTCCTGCGTTATCCCCTGATTCTGTGGATAACCGTATTACCGCCTTTGAGTG
AGCTGATACCGCTCGCCGCAGCCGAACGACCGAGCGCAGCGAGTCAGTGAGCGAGGAAGCGGAAGAGCGC
CCAATACGCAAACCGCCTCTCCCCGCGCGTTGGCCGATTCATTAATCACTCTGTGGTCTCAAATGGAAGC
TTCACCCAATGATCGACTTCATTTTGGCAAAATGGGTTTCGGGTGTAAGCATTACAAGAGGAGATGCCAA
ATCAGAGCTCCATGTTGCAACGAAATCTTCGATTGTCGCCATTGTCACAACGAGAGCACTAGCACATTGC
GCAATATCTACGACCGTCACGATCTTGTTCGTCAAGACGTTAAACAAGTGATTTGTTCTGTTTGCGATAC
AGAGCAGCCGGCAGCTCAAGTTTGTTCGAATTGTGGTGTCAACATGGGAGAATATTTTTGCAGCATCTGC
ATATTCTATGATGATGATACTGAAAAACAACAGTTTCATTGCGATGACTGTGGAATTTGCAGAGTTGGTG
GGCGTGAGAATTTCTTCCATTGCAAGAAGTGTGGATCTTGTTATGCGGTTGGTCTGCGCAACAACCATCG
CTGCGTTGAGAATTCAATGCGTCATCACTGTCCCATTTGTTACGAGTACCTTTTTGACTCTCTAAAGGAC
ACAAATGTGATGAAATGCGGGCACACAATGCACGTAGAATGCTACAACGAGATGATCAAACGTGACAAGT
TTTGTTGTCCAATTTGCTCGAGGTCAGTGATTGATATGTCTAAAACATGGCAGAGACTCGATGAAGAGAT
CGAAGCCACTGCTATGCCTTCAGATTACCGTGACAAGAAGGTTTGGATACTTTGCAACGATTGTAACGAC
ACAACAGAAGTGCACTTCCACATAATCGGACAGAAATGTGGACATTGCAGATCATACAACACACGAGCGA
TTGCGCCTCCTGTTCTTCCTCAATGAGCTTTGAGACCACGAA
Features (pLannotate 1.2.2; 7 found; start..end, strand, type, name):
    110..214     +  promoter       AmpR promoter: bla
    205..285     -  CDS            int (fragment): INT2_ECOLX - Protein inferred from homology: Swiss-Prot protein existence level 3. Putative integrase believed to be involved in the insertion of antibiotic resistance genes into plasmids and transposons. From Escherichia coli.
    371..427     +  CDS            GmR (fragment): gentamycin acetyltransferase; aacC1; confers resistance to gentamycin
    434..1222    +  CDS            aadA: S3AD_ECOLX - Experimental evidence at protein level: Swiss-Prot protein existence level 1. Mediates bacterial resistance to the antibiotics streptomycin and spectinomycin. From Escherichia coli.
   1396..1984    +  rep_origin     ori: high-copy-number ColE1/pMB1/pBR322/pUC origin of replication
   2167..2216    +  CDS            lacI (fragment): lac repressor; lacI; The lac repressor binds to the lac operator to inhibit transcription in E. coli. This inhibition can be relieved by adding lactose or isopropyl-β-D-thiogalactopyranoside (IPTG).
   2233..3033    +  CDS            MIEL1: MIEL1_ARATH - Also known as PILP1 From Arabidopsis thaliana (Mouse-ear cress).
