>Addgene plasmid #104713 | pUG-131 | addgene full sequence | sequence record 206391 | Addgene NGS Result
CTGATACCGCTCGCCGCAGCCGAACGACCGAGCGCAGCGAGTCAGTGAGCGAGGAAGCGGAAGAGCGCCC
AATACGCAAACCGCCTCTCCCCGCGCGTTGGCCGATTCATTAATCACTCTGTGGTCTCAAATGGAAGCTT
CACCCAATGATCGACTTCATTTTGGCAAAATGGGTTTCGGGTGTAAGCATTACAAGAGGAGATGCCAAAT
CAGAGCTCCATGTTGCAACGAAATCTTCGATTGTCGCCATTGTCACAACGAGAGCACTAGCACATTGCGC
AATATCTACGACCGTCACGATCTTGTTCGTCAAGACGTTAAACAAGTGATTTGTTCTGTTTGCGATACAG
AGCAGCCGGCAGCTCAAGTTTGTTCGAATTGTGGTGTCAACATGGGAGAATATTTTTGCAGCATCTGCAT
ATTCTATGATGATGATACTGAAAAACAACAGTTTCATTGCGATGACTGTGGAATTTGCAGAGTTGGTGGG
CGTGAGAATTTCTTCCATTGCAAGAAGTGTGGATCTTGTTATGCGGTTGGTCTGCGCAACAACCATCGCT
GCGTTGAGAATTCAATGCGTCATCACTGTCCCATTTGTTACGAGTACCTTTTTGACTCTCTAAAGGACAC
AAATGTGATGAAATGCGGGCACACAATGCACGTAGAATGCTACAACGAGATGATCAAACGTGACAAGTTT
TGTTGTCCAATTTGCTCGAGGTCAGTGATTGATATGTCTAAAACATGGCAGAGACTCGATGAAGAGATCG
AAGCCACTGCTATGCCTTCAGATTACCGTGACAAGAAGGTTTGGATACTTTGCAACGATTGTAACGACAC
AACAGAAGTGCACTTCCACATAATCGGACAGAAATGTGGACATTGCAGATCATACAACACACGAGCGATT
GCGCCTCCTGTTCTTCCTCAATGAGCTTTGAGACCACGAAGTGGCTCTTCAGTGGACGAAAGGGCCTCGT
GATACGCCTATTTTTATAGGTTAATGTCATGATAATAATGGTTTCTTAGACGTCAGGTGGCACTTTTCGG
GGAAATGTGCGCGGAACCCCTATTTGTTTATTTTTCTAAATACATTCAAATATGTATCCGCTCATGAGAC
AATAACCCTGATAAATGCTTCAATAATATTGAAAAAGGAAGAGTATGCGCTCACGCAACTGGTCCAGAAC
CTTGACCGAACGCAGCGGTGGTAACGGCGCAGTGGCGGTTTTCATGGCTTGTTATGACTGTTTTTTTTTG
GGGTACAGTCTATGCCTCGGGCATCCAAGCAGCAAGCGCGTTACGCCGTGGGTCGATGTTTGATGTTATG
GAGCAGCAACGATGTTACGCAGCAGGGCAGTCGCCCTAAAACAAAGTTAAACATCATGAGGGAAGCGGTG
ATCGCCGAAGTATCGACTCAACTATCAGAGGTAGTTGGCGTCATCGAGCGCCATCTCGAACCGACGTTGC
TGGCCGTACATTTGTACGGCTCCGCAGTGGATGGCGGCCTGAAGCCACACAGCGATATTGATTTGCTGGT
TACGGTGACCGTAAGGCTTGATGAAACAACGCGGCGAGCTTTGATCAACGACCTTTTGGAAACTTCGGCT
TCCCCTGGAGAGAGCGAGATTCTCCGCGCTGTAGAAGTCACCATTGTTGTGCACGACGACATCATTCCGT
GGCGTTATCCAGCTAAGCGCGAACTGCAATTTGGAGAATGGCAGCGCAATGACATTCTTGCAGGTATCTT
CGAGCCAGCCACGATCGACATTGATCTGGCTATCTTGCTGACAAAAGCAAGAGAACATAGCGTTGCCTTG
GTAGGTCCAGCGGCGGAGGAACTCTTTGATCCGGTTCCTGAACAGGATCTATTTGAGGCGCTAAATGAAA
CCTTAACGCTATGGAACTCGCCGCCCGACTGGGCTGGCGATGAGCGAAATGTAGTGCTTACGTTGTCCCG
CATTTGGTACAGCGCAGTAACCGGCAAAATCGCGCCGAAGGATGTCGCTGCCGACTGGGCAATGGAGCGC
CTGCCGGCCCAGTATCAGCCCGTCATACTTGAAGCTAGACAGGCTTATCTTGGACAAGAAGAAGATCGCT
TGGCCTCGCGCGCAGATCAGTTGGAAGAATTTGTCCATTACGTAAAAGGCGAGATCACCAAGGTAGTCGG
CAAATAACTGTCAGACCAAGTTTACTCATATATACTTTAGATTGATTTAAAACTTCATTTTTAATTTAAA
AGGATCTAGGTGAAGATCCTTTTTGATAATCTCATGACCAAAATCCCTTAACGTGAGTTTTCGTTCCACT
GAGCGTCAGACCCCGTAGAAAAGATCAAAGGATCTTCTTGAGATCCTTTTTTTCTGCGCGTAATCTGCTG
CTTGCAAACAAAAAAACCACCGCTACCAGCGGTGGTTTGTTTGCCGGATCAAGAGCTACCAACTCTTTTT
CCGAAGGTAACTGGCTTCAGCAGAGCGCAGATACCAAATACTGTTCTTCTAGTGTAGCCGTAGTTAGGCC
ACCACTTCAAGAACTCTGTAGCACCGCCTACATACCTCGCTCTGCTAATCCTGTTACCAGTGGCTGCTGC
CAGTGGCGATAAGTCGTGTCTTACCGGGTTGGACTCAAGACGATAGTTACCGGATAAGGCGCAGCGGTCG
GGCTGAACGGGGGGTTCGTGCACACAGCCCAGCTTGGAGCGAACGACCTACACCGAACTGAGATACCTAC
AGCGTGAGCTATGAGAAAGCGCCACGCTTCCCGAAGGGAGAAAGGCGGACAGGTATCCGGTAAGCGGCAG
GGTCGGAACAGGAGAGCGCACGAGGGAGCTTCCAGGGGGAAACGCCTGGTATCTTTATAGTCCTGTCGGG
TTTCGCCACCTCTGACTTGAGCGTCGATTTTTGTGATGCTCGTCAGGGGGGCGGAGCCTATGGAAAAACG
CCAGCAACGCGGCCTTTTTACGGTTCCTGGCCTTTTGCTGGCCTTTTGCTCACATGTTCTTTCCTGCGTT
ATCCCCTGATTCTGTGGATAACCGTATTACCGCCTTTGAGTGAG
Features (pLannotate 1.2.2; 8 found; start..end, strand, type, name):
      1..63      +  rep_origin     RSF ori (fragment): Plasmids containing the RSF 1030 origin of replication can be propagated in E. coli cells that contain additional plasmids with compatible origins.
     65..114     +  CDS            lacI (fragment): lac repressor; lacI; The lac repressor binds to the lac operator to inhibit transcription in E. coli. This inhibition can be relieved by adding lactose or isopropyl-β-D-thiogalactopyranoside (IPTG).
    131..931     +  CDS            MIEL1: MIEL1_ARATH - Also known as PILP1 From Arabidopsis thaliana (Mouse-ear cress).
   1060..1164    +  promoter       AmpR promoter: bla
   1155..1235    -  CDS            int (fragment): INT2_ECOLX - Protein inferred from homology: Swiss-Prot protein existence level 3. Putative integrase believed to be involved in the insertion of antibiotic resistance genes into plasmids and transposons. From Escherichia coli.
   1323..1379    +  CDS            GmR (fragment): gentamycin acetyltransferase; aacC1; confers resistance to gentamycin
   1386..2174    +  CDS            aadA: S3AD_ECOLX - Experimental evidence at protein level: Swiss-Prot protein existence level 1. Mediates bacterial resistance to the antibiotics streptomycin and spectinomycin. From Escherichia coli.
   2348..2936    +  rep_origin     ori: high-copy-number ColE1/pMB1/pBR322/pUC origin of replication
