[The description below was written by a language model from this plasmid's Addgene catalogue record and pLannotate feature annotations shown in this document.]
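Description:
pUG-131 is a Golden Gate/MoClo-style cloning module from the UbiGate toolbox, a synthetic biology kit built for analysing ubiquitination. It is based on the small pICH41308 backbone and is intended only for propagation in E. coli as a source of a standardised part. It replicates from a high-copy ColE1/pUC-type origin and is selected with spectinomycin through the aadA gene, which lies downstream of an annotated AmpR (bla) promoter. The short integrase, gentamicin-resistance, lacI and RSF ori fragments picked up by automated annotation are too small to be functional. They are most likely remnants of the resistance cassette's origin and of backbone sequence. The two sequence records (depositor and sequencing result) are about 3.05 kb, differ by only two nucleotides in length, and show the same features in a different circular register.

The payload is the coding sequence of Arabidopsis thaliana MIEL1 (AT5G18650, MYB30-Interacting E3 Ligase 1), an insert of about 0.8 kb. Internal BpiI and BsaI recognition sites were removed by point mutation so that the part is compatible with type IIS assembly. The fragment was inserted via BpiI sites that were destroyed in the process. According to the depositor, it is released with BsaI for transfer into a Level 1 cloning vector. No promoter, terminator or epitope tag flanking MIEL1 is annotated, so the gene is not expected to be expressed from this plasmid. Regulatory elements and tags would be supplied by other modules during assembly. The record describes its purpose only as a cloning module. In the context of the toolbox, it provides an E3 ligase component for building multi-part ubiquitination constructs.
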