Addgene plasmid #104713: pUG-131
Purpose: Cloning Module
Depositing lab: Marco Trujillo. Depositing organization: Leibniz Institute of Plant Biochemistry (IPB). Publication: UbiGate: a synthetic biology toolbox to analyse ubiquitination. Kowarschik K, Hoehenwarter W, Marillonnet S, Trujillo M. New Phytol. 2018 Mar;217(4):1749-1763. doi: 10.1111/nph.14900. Epub 2017 Nov 30. PubMed 29194629.
Backbone
  Vector backbone: pICH41308
  Backbone manufacturer: self-made
  Backbone size w/o insert (bp): 2251
  Vector type: Synthetic Biology
Growth in bacteria
  Bacterial resistance: Spectinomycin, 50 μg/mL
  Growth temperature: 37°C
  Growth strain: DH5alpha
  Copy number: High Copy
Gene/Insert
  Gene/Insert name: MIEL1 (alt name: AT5G18650)
  Species: A. thaliana (mustard weed)
  Insert size (bp): 809
  Mutation: BpiI/BsaI sites removed by point-mutation
  Entrez Gene: AT5G18650 (a.k.a. AT5G18650, MIEL1, MYB30-Interacting E3 Ligase 1, T1A4.30, T1A4_30)
  Cloning method: Restriction Enzyme; 5′ cloning site BpiI (destroyed during cloning); 3′ cloning site BpiI (destroyed during cloning)
  Sequencing primers: 5′ moclof, agcgaggaagcggaagagcg; 3′ moclor, gccacctgacgtctaagaaacc
Terms and licenses: Academic/Nonprofit Terms; Industry Terms: Not Available to Industry
Depositor comments: release insert with BsaI and clone to Level 1 cloning vector
How to cite: pUG-131 was a gift from Marco Trujillo (Addgene plasmid # 104713 ; http://n2t.net/addgene:104713 ; RRID:Addgene_104713)
